>Addgene plasmid #82373 | pCas2B | addgene full sequence | sequence record 162353 | Addgene next-generation full plasmid sequencing result
ACTTTAGATTGATTTAAAACTTCATTTTTAATTTAAAAGGATCTAGGTGAAGATCCTTTTTGATAATCTC
ATGACCAAAATCCCTTAACGTGAGTTTTCGTTCCACTGAGCGTCAGACCCCGTAGAAAAGATCAAAGGAT
CTTCTTGAGATCCTTTTTTTCTGCGCGTAATCTGCTGCTTGCAAACAAAAAAACCACCGCTACCAGCGGT
GGTTTGTTTGCCGGATCAAGAGCTACCAACTCTTTTTCCGAAGGTAACTGGCTTCAGCAGAGCGCAGATA
CCAAATACTGTTCTTCTAGTGTAGCCGTAGTTAGGCCACCACTTCAAGAACTCTGTAGCACCGCCTACAT
ACCTCGCTCTGCTAATCCTGTTACCAGTGGCTGCTGCCAGTGGCGATAAGTCGTGTCTTACCGGGTTGGA
CTCAAGACGATAGTTACCGGATAAGGCGCAGCGGTCGGGCTGAACGGGGGGTTCGTGCACACAGCCCAGC
TTGGAGCGAACGACCTACACCGAACTGAGATACCTACAGCGTGAGCTATGAGAAAGCGCCACGCTTCCCG
AAGGGAGAAAGGCGGACAGGTATCCGGTAAGCGGCAGGGTCGGAACAGGAGAGCGCACGAGGGAGCTTCC
AGGGGGAAACGCCTGGTATCTTTATAGTCCTGTCGGGTTTCGCCACCTCTGACTTGAGCGTCGATTTTTG
TGATGCTCGTCAGGGGGGCGGAGCCTATGGAAAAACGCCAGCAACGCGGCCTTTTTACGGTTCCTGGCCT
TTTGCTGGCCTTTTGCTCACATGTTCTTTCCTGCGTTATCCCCTGATTCTGTGGATAACCGTATTACCGC
CTTTGAGTGAGCTGATACCGCTCGCCGCAGCCGAACGACCGAGCGCAGCGAGTCAGTGAGCGAGGAAGCG
GAAGAGCGCCCAATACGCAAACCGCCTCTCCCCGCGCGTTGGCCGATTCATTAATGCAGCTGGCACGACA
GGTTTCCCGACTGGAAAGCGGGCAGTGAGCGCAACGCAATTAATGTGAGTTAGCTCACTCATTAGGCACC
CCAGGCTTTACACTTTATGCTTCCGGCTCGTATGTTGTGTGGAATTGTGAGCGGATAACAATTTCACACA
GGAAACAGCTATGACCATGATTACGCCAAGCTATTTAGGTGACACTATAGAATACTCAAGCTATGAGGTG
ACTGCCGCACTCAATGTTCAACCAGATCTAGTGATTATTTCGGGGTTAGCAGCCGATGCGGGCAACCTGG
TGAAGCAACTGCGAGAATTAGGTTACAACGGCATTATTGTTGGGGGGAACGGCTTAAATACTTCTAATAT
TTTCCCCGTCTGCCAAGCAAAATGTGATGGGGTGTTGGTGGCCCAAGCCTACAGTGCCGAGTTAGATAAT
GAGATTAACCGCGCGTTTCGGGACGCCTATTTTCAACAAAACCAAAAAGAGCCGCCCCAATTTAGTGCCC
AGGCTTTTACGGCGATCCAAGTTTTTGTTGAAGCCCTCAGCAGCCTCGATGAAAAAACGCCCTTAGAAAC
TCTTGCTCTACCGGACTTGCGACGACAACTGCGGGACGAAATTTTTGCAGGTACCTACGTCACGCCTTTG
GGTGAAATTTCCTTCACAGAGGAAGGGGAAATTGTCCAGAAGGAATTTTTTGTGGCCCAAATTGAAATGG
ATGAATCGGGTCAACAGGGGCGTTTCGCCTTCATTGAAACGAACTATAAACGCAGAAAGGCCCACCCGAA
GGTGAGCCAGTGTGACTCTAGTAGAGAGCGTTCACCGACAAACAACAGATAAAACGAAAGGCCCAGTCTT
TCGACTGAGCCTTTCGTTTTATTTGATGCCTGGCTCTAGTAGTGATCTACACTAGCACTATCAGTGTTAT
TAAGCTACTAAAGCGTAGTTTTCGTCGTTTGCAGCGGACCCACTTTCACATTTAAGTTGTTTTTCTAATC
CGCATATGATCAATTCAAGGCCGAATAAGAAGGCTGGCTCTGCACCTTGGTGATCAAATAATTCGATAGC
TTGTCGTAATAATGGCGGCATACTATCAGTAGTAGGTGTTTCCCTTTCTTCTTTAGCGACTTGATGCTCT
TGATCTTCCAATACGCAACCTAAAGTAAAATGCCCCACAGCGCTGAGTGCATATAATGCATTCTCTAGTG
AAAAACCTTGTTGGCATAAAAAGGCTAATTGATTTTCGAGAGTTTCATACTGTTTTTCTGTAGGCCGTGT
ACCTAAATGTACTTTTGCTCCATCGCGATGACTTAGTAAAGCACATCTAAAACTTTTAGCGTTATTACGT
AAAAAATCTTGCCAGCTTTCCCCTTCTAAAGGGCAAAAGTGAGTATGGTGCCTATCTAACATCTCAATGG
CTAAGGCGTCGAGCAAAGCCCGCTTATTTTTTACATGCCAATACAATGTAGGCTGCTCTACACCTAGCTT
CTGGGCGAGTTTACGGGTTGTTAAACCTTCGATTCCGACCTCATTAAGCAGCTCTAATGCGCTGTTAATC
ACTTTACTTTTATCTAATCTGGACATCTAGTATTTCTCCTCTTTCTCTAGTAGCTAGCATAATCCCTAGG
ACTGAGCTAGCCATCAGGTTAACAAAAAAGCAGGAATATCCCTATCAGTGATAGACAGACATCCCTATCA
GTGATAGAGTATAAAGTTAACTGTGGGATTGCAAAAGGAGCTCCCAACTCATAAAGTCAAGTTCGACATT
AATTCCATGGATAAGAAATACTCAATAGGCTTAGCTATCGGCACAAATAGCGTCGGATGGGCGGTGATCA
CTGATGAATATAAGGTTCCGTCTAAAAAGTTCAAGGTTCTGGGAAATACAGACCGCCACAGTATCAAAAA
AAATCTTATAGGGGCTCTTTTATTTGACAGTGGAGAGACAGCGGAAGCGACTCGTCTCAAACGGACAGCT
CGTAGAAGGTATACACGTCGGAAGAATCGTATTTGTTATCTACAGGAGATTTTTTCAAATGAGATGGCGA
AAGTAGATGATAGTTTCTTTCATCGACTTGAAGAGTCTTTTTTGGTGGAAGAAGACAAGAAGCATGAACG
TCATCCTATTTTTGGAAATATAGTAGATGAAGTTGCTTATCATGAGAAATATCCAACTATCTATCATCTG
CGAAAAAAATTGGTAGATTCTACTGATAAAGCGGATTTGCGCTTAATCTATTTGGCCTTAGCGCATATGA
TTAAGTTTCGTGGTCATTTTTTGATTGAGGGAGATTTAAATCCTGATAATAGTGATGTGGACAAACTATT
TATCCAGTTGGTACAAACCTACAATCAATTATTTGAAGAAAACCCTATTAACGCAAGTGGAGTAGATGCT
AAAGCGATTCTTTCTGCACGATTGAGTAAATCAAGACGATTAGAAAATCTCATTGCTCAGCTCCCCGGTG
AGAAGAAAAATGGATTATTTGGGAATCTCATTGCTTTGTCATTGGGTTTGACCCCTAATTTTAAATCAAA
TTTTGATTTGGCAGAAGATGCTAAATTACAGCTTTCAAAAGATACTTACGATGATGATTTAGATAATTTA
TTGGCGCAAATTGGAGATCAATATGCTGATTTGTTTTTGGCAGCTAAGAATTTATCAGATGCTATTTTAC
TTTCAGATATCCTAAGAGTAAATACTGAAATAACTAAGGCTCCCCTATCAGCTTCAATGATTAAACGCTA
CGATGAACATCATCAAGACTTGACTCTTTTAAAAGCTTTAGTTCGACAACAACTTCCAGAAAAGTATAAA
GAAATCTTTTTTGATCAATCAAAAAACGGATATGCAGGTTATATTGATGGGGGAGCTAGCCAAGAAGAAT
TTTATAAATTTATCAAACCAATTTTAGAAAAAATGGATGGTACTGAGGAATTATTGGTGAAACTAAATCG
TGAAGATTTGCTGCGCAAGCAACGGACCTTTGACAACGGCTCTATTCCCCATCAAATTCACTTGGGTGAG
CTGCATGCTATTTTGAGAAGACAAGAAGACTTTTATCCATTTTTAAAAGACAATCGTGAGAAGATTGAAA
AAATCTTGACTTTTCGAATTCCTTATTATGTTGGTCCATTGGCGCGTGGCAATAGTCGTTTTGCATGGAT
GACTCGGAAGTCTGAAGAAACAATTACCCCATGGAATTTTGAAGAAGTTGTCGATAAAGGTGCTTCAGCT
CAATCATTTATTGAACGCATGACAAACTTTGATAAAAATCTTCCAAATGAAAAAGTACTACCAAAACATA
GTTTGCTTTATGAGTATTTTACGGTTTATAACGAATTGACAAAGGTCAAATATGTTACTGAAGGAATGCG
AAAACCAGCATTTCTTTCAGGTGAACAGAAGAAAGCCATTGTTGATTTACTCTTCAAAACAAATCGAAAA
GTAACCGTTAAGCAATTAAAAGAAGATTATTTCAAAAAAATAGAATGTTTTGATAGTGTTGAAATTTCAG
GAGTTGAAGATAGATTTAATGCTTCATTAGGTACCTACCATGATTTGCTAAAAATTATTAAAGATAAAGA
TTTTTTGGATAATGAAGAAAATGAAGATATCTTAGAGGATATTGTTTTAACATTGACCTTATTTGAAGAT
AGGGAGATGATTGAGGAAAGACTTAAAACATATGCTCACCTCTTTGATGATAAGGTGATGAAACAGCTTA
AACGTCGCCGTTATACTGGTTGGGGACGTTTGTCTCGAAAATTGATTAATGGTATTAGGGATAAGCAATC
TGGCAAAACAATATTAGATTTTTTGAAATCAGATGGTTTTGCCAATCGCAATTTTATGCAGCTGATCCAT
GATGATAGTTTGACATTTAAAGAAGACATTCAAAAAGCACAAGTGTCTGGACAAGGCGATAGTTTACATG
AACATATTGCAAATTTAGCTGGTAGCCCTGCTATTAAAAAAGGTATTTTACAGACTGTAAAAGTTGTTGA
TGAATTGGTCAAAGTAATGGGGCGGCATAAGCCAGAAAATATCGTTATTGAAATGGCACGTGAAAATCAG
ACAACTCAAAAGGGCCAGAAAAATTCGCGAGAGCGTATGAAACGAATCGAAGAAGGTATCAAAGAATTAG
GAAGTCAGATTCTTAAAGAGCATCCTGTTGAAAATACTCAATTGCAAAATGAAAAGCTCTATCTCTATTA
TCTCCAAAATGGAAGAGACATGTATGTGGACCAAGAATTAGATATTAATCGTTTAAGTGATTATGATGTC
GATGCCATTGTTCCACAAAGTTTCCTTAAAGACGATTCAATAGACAATAAGGTCTTAACGCGTTCTGATA
AAAATCGTGGTAAATCGGATAACGTTCCAAGTGAAGAAGTAGTCAAAAAGATGAAAAACTATTGGAGACA
ACTTCTAAACGCCAAGTTAATCACTCAACGTAAGTTTGATAATTTAACGAAAGCTGAACGTGGAGGTTTG
AGTGAACTTGATAAAGCTGGTTTTATCAAACGCCAATTGGTTGAAACTCGCCAAATCACTAAGCATGTGG
CACAAATTTTGGATAGTCGCATGAATACTAAATACGATGAAAATGATAAACTTATTCGAGAGGTTAAAGT
GATTACCTTAAAATCTAAATTAGTTTCTGACTTCCGAAAAGATTTCCAATTCTATAAAGTACGTGAGATT
AACAATTACCATCATGCCCATGATGCGTATCTAAATGCCGTCGTTGGAACTGCTTTGATTAAGAAATATC
CAAAACTTGAATCGGAGTTTGTCTATGGTGATTATAAAGTTTATGATGTTCGTAAAATGATTGCTAAGTC
TGAGCAAGAAATAGGCAAAGCAACCGCAAAATATTTCTTTTACTCTAATATCATGAACTTCTTCAAAACA
GAAATTACACTTGCAAATGGAGAGATTCGCAAACGCCCTCTAATCGAAACTAATGGGGAAACTGGAGAAA
TTGTCTGGGATAAAGGGCGAGATTTTGCCACAGTGCGCAAAGTATTGTCCATGCCCCAAGTCAATATTGT
CAAGAAAACAGAAGTACAGACAGGCGGATTCTCCAAGGAGTCAATTTTACCAAAAAGAAATTCGGACAAG
CTTATTGCTCGTAAAAAAGACTGGGATCCAAAAAAATATGGTGGTTTTGATAGTCCAACGGTAGCTTATT
CAGTCCTAGTGGTTGCTAAGGTGGAAAAAGGGAAATCGAAGAAGTTAAAATCCGTTAAAGAGTTACTAGG
GATCACAATTATGGAAAGAAGTTCCTTTGAAAAAAATCCGATTGACTTTTTAGAAGCTAAAGGATATAAG
GAAGTTAAAAAAGACTTAATCATTAAACTACCTAAATATAGTCTTTTTGAGTTAGAAAACGGTCGTAAAC
GGATGCTGGCTAGTGCCGGAGAATTACAAAAAGGAAATGAGCTGGCTCTGCCAAGCAAATATGTGAATTT
TTTATATTTAGCTAGTCATTATGAAAAGTTGAAGGGTAGTCCAGAAGATAACGAACAAAAACAATTGTTT
GTGGAGCAGCATAAGCATTATTTAGATGAGATTATTGAGCAAATCAGTGAATTTTCTAAGCGTGTTATTT
TAGCAGATGCCAATTTAGATAAAGTTCTTAGTGCATATAACAAACATAGAGACAAACCAATACGTGAACA
AGCAGAAAATATTATTCATTTATTTACGTTGACGAATCTTGGAGCTCCCGCTGCTTTTAAATATTTTGAT
ACAACAATTGATCGTAAACGATATACGTCTACAAAAGAAGTTTTAGATGCCACTCTTATCCATCAATCCA
TCACTGGTCTTTATGAAACACGCATTGATTTGAGTCAGCTAGGAGGTGACTAACAAAGCCCGAAAGGAAG
CTGAGTTGGCTGCTGCCACCGCTGAGCAATAACTAGCATAACCCCTTGGGGCCTCTAAACGGGTCTTGAC
GGGTTTTTTGTCTAGAGCGCTCAAGTTGATCGAATGTATGCCCCGGATATGACCTAGGGAGATTCTTCTA
AAGCGAGCAGGGTTTGCCAAGTGGCGATCGCCTCAGGGAACCATAACCAACTTTGTTCGAGGCGGCGGGG
GTTGAGCTGGGAACGATCGAGATCTAGGGCGATCGCCCGGAGTTTTTCGGCTTTCCCTACAAGAATTTCC
TGGTCAACGTCGGTGGGTTGCCTTTGGGCCAAATCGTACATACTAATCGCCAGGCCCGCATAAATCTCCG
CCTGGAGGGCTGGGGGGAAATCCTGGGTCGTTGCCGCCGCTAAGGCTTCATACCAACGATCATTGGCGGC
TTCGTAATCTGCATTGAGGTAATGGACAAAACCCAGGGCCATCAAAATTTCGGGGTCGTTGGGCTGTTGG
GCTAGGGCCATGTCCCAATTGTCTTGCACCGTGGCGATCGCCGTTGCTTGGGTTGGCGATGGTGGGACGG
CAGCCAAAGTTGTTCAGCATGCGCCCTATAGTGAGTCGTATTACAATTCACTGGCCGTCGTTTTACAACG
TCGTGACTGGGAAAACCCTGGCGTTACCCAACTTAATCGCCTTGCAGCACATCCCCCTTTCGCCAGCTGG
CGTAATAGCGAAGAGGCCCGCACCGATCGCCCTTCCCAACAGTTGTGCAGCCTGAATGGCGAATGG
[124 nt withheld, positions 7627-7750]
C
[91 nt withheld, positions 7752-7842]
A
[49 nt withheld, positions 7844-7892]
CCTTTGACGTTGGAGTCCACGTTCTTT
[37 nt withheld, positions 7920-7956]
ACCCTATCTCGGTCTATTCTTTTGATTTATAAGGGATTTTGCCGATTTCGGCCTATTGGTTAAAAAATGA
GCTGATTTAACAAAAATTTAACGCGAATTTTAACAAAATATTAACGCTTACAATTTCCTGATGCGGTATT
TTCTCCTTACGCATCTGTGCGGTATTTCACACCGCATCAGGTGGCACTTTTCGGGGAAATGTGCGCGGAA
CCCCTATTTGTTTATTTTTCTAAATACATTCAAATATGTATCCGCTCATGAGACAATAACCCTGATAAAT
GCTTCAATAATATTGAAAAAGGAAGAGTATGAGTATTCAACATTTCCGTGTCGCCCTTATTCCCTTTTTT
GCGGCATTTTGCCTTCCTGTTTTTGCTCACCCAGAAACGCTGGTGAAAGTAAAAGATGCTGAAGATCAGT
TGGGTGCACGAGTGGGTTACATCGAACTGGATCTCAACAGCGGTAAGATCCTTGAGAGTTTTCGCCCCGA
AGAACGTTTTCCAATGATGAGCACTTTTAAAGTTCTGCTATGTGGCGCGGTATTATCCCGTATTGACGCC
GGGCAAGAGCAACTCGGTCGCCGCATACACTATTCTCAGAATGACTTGGTTGAGTACTCACCAGTCACAG
AAAAGCATCTTACGGATGGCATGACAGTAAGAGAATTATGCAGTGCTGCCATAACCATGAGTGATAACAC
TGCGGCCAACTTACTTCTGACAACGATCGGAGGACCGAAGGAGCTAACCGCTTTTTTGCACAACATGGGG
GATCATGTAACTCGCCTTGATCGTTGGGAACCGGAGATGAATGAAGCCATACCAAACGACGAGCGTGACA
CCACGATGCCTGTAGCAATGGCAACAACGTTGCGCAAACTATTAACTGGCGAACTACTTACTCTAGCTTC
CCGGCAACAATTAATAGACTGGATGGAGGCGGATAAAGTTGCAGGACCACTTCTGCGCTCGGCCCTTCCG
GCTGGCTGGTTTATTGCTGATAAATCTGGAGCCGGTGAGCGTGGGTCTCGCGGTATCATTGCAGCACTGG
GGCCAGATGGTAAGCCCTCCCGTATCGTAGTTATCTACACGACGGGGAGTCAGGCAACTATGGATGAACG
AAATAGACAGATCGCTGAGATAGGTGCCTCACTGATTAAGCATTGGTAACTGTCAGACCAAGTTTACTCA
TATAT
Features (pLannotate 1.2.2; 22 found; start..end, strand, type, name):
    145..733     +  rep_origin     ori: high-copy-number ColE1/pMB1/pBR322/pUC origin of replication
    916..1008    +  CDS            lacI (fragment): lac repressor; lacI; The lac repressor binds to the lac operator to inhibit transcription in E. coli. This inhibition can be relieved by adding lactose or isopropyl-β-D-thiogalactopyranoside (IPTG).
   1021..1042    +  protein_bind   CAP binding site: CAP binding activates transcription in the presence of cAMP. E. coli catabolite activator protein
   1057..1087    +  promoter       lac promoter: promoter for the E. coli lac operon
   1095..1111    +  protein_bind   lac operator: The lac repressor binds to the lac operator to inhibit transcription in E. coli. This inhibition can be relieved by adding lactose or isopropyl-β-D-thiogalactopyranoside (IPTG). lac repressor encoded by lacI
   1153..1171    +  promoter       SP6 promoter: promoter for bacteriophage SP6 RNA polymerase
   1731..1758    -  terminator     T7Te terminator: phage T7 early transcription terminator
   1774..1845    -  terminator     rrnB T1 terminator: transcription terminator T1 from the E. coli rrnB gene
   1893..1925    -  CDS            ssrA tag (LVA): C-terminal peptide that mediates degradation in bacteria through the ClpXP and ClpAP proteases (McGinness et al., 2006) mutant LVA variant that confers accelerated degradation under some conditions (Andersen et al., 1998)
   1926..2546    -  CDS            tetR: TETR2_ECOLX - Experimental evidence at protein level: Swiss-Prot protein existence level 1. TetR is the repressor of the tetracycline resistance element; its N-terminal region forms a helix-turn-helix structure and binds DNA. Binding of tetracycline to TetR reduces the repressor affinity for the tetracycline resistance gene (tetA) promoter operator sites. From Escherichia coli.
   2585..2601    -  promoter       J23119(SpeI) promoter (fragment): bacterial promoter (Registry of Standard Biological Parts BBa J23119) modified to end with an SpeI site
   2629..2645    +  protein_bind   tet operator (fragment): tetO; bacterial operator O2 for the tetR and tetA genes tetracycline repressor TetR
   2652..2669    +  protein_bind   tet operator (fragment): tetO; bacterial operator O2 for the tetR and tetA genes tetracycline repressor TetR
   2737..6841    +  CDS            dCas9 (fragment): catalytically dead mutant of the Cas9 endonuclease from the Streptococcus pyogenes Type II CRISPR/Cas system RNA-guided DNA-binding protein that lacks endonuclease activity due to the D10A mutation in the RuvC catalytic domain and the H840A mutation in the HNH catalytic domain
   6840..6885    +  CDS            SET1 (fragment): solubility-enhancement tag derived from T7 phage gene 10B
   6893..6940    +  terminator     T7 terminator: transcription terminator for bacteriophage T7 RNA polymerase
   7445..7463    -  promoter       T7 promoter: promoter for bacteriophage T7 RNA polymerase
   7466..7623    +  CDS            lacZα (fragment): LacZα fragment of β-galactosidase; lacZ fragment
   7627..8055    +  rep_origin     f1 ori (sequence partly withheld): f1 bacteriophage origin of replication; arrow indicates direction of (+) strand synthesis
   8083..8133    -  misc_feature   bom (fragment): basis of mobility region from pBR322
   8160..8264    +  promoter       AmpR promoter: bla
   8265..9125    +  CDS            AmpR: β-lactamase; bla; confers resistance to ampicillin, carbenicillin, and related antibiotics
