[The description below was written by a language model from this plasmid's Addgene catalogue record and pLannotate feature annotations shown in this document.]
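Description:
pCas2B is an integration plasmid built on the pACSA backbone for placing a catalytically dead Cas9 (dCas9) expression cassette into the acsA locus, and the associated publication concerns CRISPR interference in the cyanobacterium Synechococcus sp. PCC 7002. It is about 9.15 kb in size. In E. coli it is propagated through a high-copy ColE1/pUC-type origin and selected with ampicillin via the β-lactamase gene. The backbone also carries an f1 origin, lac promoter/operator and lacZα remnants, and flanking SP6 and T7 promoters typical of a general cloning vector. The unannotated stretches on either side of the cassette presumably correspond to the acsA homology regions used for chromosomal recombination, although the feature table does not label them. No cyanobacterial selection marker is annotated.

The payload has two divergent units. On the reverse strand, TetR fused to an LVA-variant ssrA degradation tag is expressed from a constitutive promoter annotated as a J23119-type fragment, and it ends at the rrnB T1 and T7Te terminators. On the forward strand, the Streptococcus pyogenes dCas9 coding sequence (D10A and H840A) is driven by the PEZ3 promoter, which here corresponds to a region containing two tet operator sites. TetR therefore represses transcription until anhydrotetracycline is added. A T7 terminator follows the gene. The "B" in the name refers to a particular ribosome binding site variant upstream of dCas9, suggesting the plasmid belongs to a series with different translation strengths.

Paired with a separately supplied guide RNA, the integrated cassette provides titratable, trans-acting gene repression for metabolic engineering studies.
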