Addgene plasmid #82373: pCas2B
Purpose: dCas9 expressed from aTc-inducible promoter in acsA, B RBS: TCGAGA
Depositing lab: Brian Pfleger. Depositing organization: University of Wisconsin, Madison. Publication: CRISPR interference as a titratable, trans-acting regulatory tool for metabolic engineering in the cyanobacterium Synechococcus sp. strain PCC 7002. Gordon GC, Korosh TC, Cameron JC, Markley AL, Begemann MB, Pfleger BF. Metab Eng. 2016 Jul 29. pii: S1096-7176(16)30062-3. doi: 10.1016/j.ymben.2016.07.007. PubMed 27481676.
Backbone
  Vector backbone: pACSA
  Total vector size (bp): 9154
Growth in bacteria
  Bacterial resistance: Ampicillin, 100 μg/mL
  Growth temperature: 37°C
  Growth strain: DH5alpha
  Copy number: Unknown
Gene/Insert
  Gene/Insert name: dCas9
  Promoter: PEZ3
  Cloning method: Gibson Cloning
  Sequencing primers: 5′ GCTTCCGGCTCGTATGTTGTG; 3′ TTGGGTAACGCCAGGGT
Terms and licenses: Academic/Nonprofit Terms; Industry Terms: Not Available to Industry
How to cite: pCas2B was a gift from Brian Pfleger (Addgene plasmid # 82373 ; http://n2t.net/addgene:82373 ; RRID:Addgene_82373)
