>Addgene plasmid #82373 | pCas2B | addgene partial sequence | sequence record 158754 | dCas9-R1 5'-TTTCAACCAATTGGCGTTTG-3'
TCAGCTTTCGTTAAATTATCAAACTTACGTTGAGTGATTAACTTGGCGTTTAGAAGTTGTCTCCAATAGT
TTTTCATCTTTTTGACTACTTCTTCACTTGGAACGTTATCCGATTTACCACGATTTTTATCAGAACGCGT
TAAGACCTTATTGTCTATTGAATCGTCTTTAAGGAAACTTTGTGGAACAATGGCATCGACATCATAATCA
CTTAAACGATTAATATCTAATTCTTGGTCCACATACATGTCTCTTCCATTTTGGAGATAATAGAGATAGA
GCTTTTCATTTTGCAATTGAGTATTTTCAACAGGATGCTCTTTAAGAATCTGACTTCCTAATTCTTTGAT
ACCTTCTTCGATTCGTTTCATACGCTCTCGCGAATTTTTCTGGCCCTTTTGAGTTGTCTGATTTTCACGT
GCCATTTCAATAACGATATTTTCTGGCTTATGCCGCCCCATTACTTTGACCAATTCATCAACAACTTTTA
CAGTCTGTAAAATACCTTTTTTAATAGCAGGGCTACCAGCTAAATTTGCAATATGTTCATGTAAACTATC
GCCTTGTCCAGACACTTGTGCTTTTTGAATGTCTTCTTTAAATGTCAAACTATCATCATGGATCAGCTGC
ATAAAATTGCGATTGGCAAAACCATCTGATTTCAAAAAATCTAATATTGTT
