>Addgene plasmid #82373 | pCas2B | addgene partial sequence | sequence record 159522 | T7 5'-TAATACGACTCACTATAGGG-3'
TCGCCAACCCAAGCAACGGCGATCGCCACGGTGCAAGACAATTGGGACATGGCCCTAGCCCAACAGCCCA
ACGACCCCGAAATTTTGATGGCCCTGGGTTTTGTCCATTACCTCAATGCAGATTACGAAGCCGCCAATGA
TCGTTGGTATGAAGCCTTAGCGGCGGCAACGACCCAGGATTTCCCCCCAGCCCTCCAGGCGGAGATTTAT
GCGGGCCTGGCGATTAGTATGTACGATTTGGCCCAAAGGCAACCCACCGACGTTGACCAGGAAATTCTTG
TAGGGAAAGCCGAAAAACTCCGGGCGATCGCCCTAGATCTCGATCGTTCCCAGCTCAACCCCCGCCGCCT
CGAACAAAGTTGGTTATGGTTCCCTGAGGCGATCGCCACTTGGCAAACCCTGCTCGCTTTAGAAGAATCT
CCCTAGGTCATATCCGGGGCATACATTCGATCAACTTGAGCGCTCTAGACAAAAAACCCGTCAAGACCCG
TTTAGAGGCCCCAAGGGGTTATGCTAGTTATTGCTCAGCGGTGGCAGCAGCCAACTCAGCTTCCTTTCGG
GCTTTGTTAGTCACCTCCTAGCTGACTCAAATCAATGCGTGTTTCATAAAGACCAGTGATGGATTGATGG
ATAAGAGTGGCATCTAAAACTTCTTTTGTAGACGTATATCGTTTACGATCAATTGTTGTATCAAAATATT
TAAAAGCAGCGGGAGCTCCAAGATTCGTCAACGTAAATAAATGAATAATATTTTCTGCTTGTTCACGTAT
TGGTTTGTCTCTATGTTTGTTATATGCACTAAGAACTTTATCTAAATTGGCATCTGCTAAAATAACACGC
TTAGAAAATTCACTGATTTGCTCAATAATCTCATCTAAATAATGCTTATGCTGCTCCACAAAC
