>Addgene plasmid #82373 | pCas2B | addgene partial sequence | sequence record 159524 | SpCas9N-R 5'-TACGAGCTGTCCGTTTGAGA-3'
GAGCCCCTATAAGATTTTTTTTGATACTGTGGCGGTCTGTATTTCCCAGAACCTTGAACTTTTTAGACGG
AACCTTATATTCATCAGTGATCACCGCCCATCCGACGCTATTTGTGCCGATAGCTAAGCCTATTGAGTAT
TTCTTATCCATGGAATTAATGTCGAACTTGACTTTATGAGTTGGGAGCTCCTTTTGCAATCCCACAGTTA
ACTTTATACTCTATCACTGATAGGGATGTCTGTCTATCACTGATAGGGATATTCCTGCTTTTTTGTTAAC
CTGATGGCTAGCTCAGTCCTAGGGATTATGCTAGCTACTAGAGAAAGAGGAGAAATACTAGATGTCCAGA
TTAGATAAAAGTAAAGTGATTAACAGCGCATTAGAGCTGCTTAATGAGGTCGGAATCGAAGGTTTAACAA
CCCGTAAACTCGCCCAGAAGCTAGGTGTAGAGCAGCCTACATTGTATTGGCATGTAAAAAATAAGCGGGC
TTTGCTCGACGCCTTAGCCATTGAGATGTTAGATAGGCACCATACTCACTTTTGCCCTTTAGAAGGGGAA
AGCTGGCAAGATTTTTTACGTAATAACGCTAAAAGTTTTAGATGTGCTTTACTAAGTCATCGCGATGGAG
CAAAAGTACATTTAGGTACACGGCCTACAGAAAAACAGTATGAAACTCTCGAAAATCAATTAGCCTTTTT
ATGCCAACAAGGTTTTTCACTAGAGAA
